>Addgene plasmid #16915 | ZP27 Bmp2b | addgene partial sequence | sequence record 22973 | T7 5'-TAATACGACTCACTATAGGG-3'
CGGGCCGCTCTAGAACTAGTGGATCCCCCGGGCTGCAGGAATTCATGAGGAACTTAGGAGACGACGGGAA
CGCAGACCGGCCACAGCGCTTCCTCCTCCGGAACTGACTGATCATGGTCGCCGTGGTCCGCGCTCTCACG
GTGCTGTTGCTCGGTCAGGTGTTGCTGGGAGGTGCCGTTGGACTCATTCCCGAGATCGACCGACGGAAAT
ACAGTGATTCGGGGAGACACACACCGGAGCGAACTGATACAAACTTCCTGAACGAGTTTGAGCTACGCTT
GCTCAATATGTTCGGATTGAAGCGAAAACCCACCCCAAGCAAATCGGCAGTGGTCCCTCAGTACATGCTG
GACTTGTATTATATGCACTCTGAAAACGATGACCCGAACATTCGGCGCCCGAGGAGCACTATGGGAAAAC
ATGTAGAAAGGGCAGCCAGCAGAGCAAACACGATACGAAGTTTTCATCACGAAGAGGCTTTCGAGGCACT
GTCCAGCCTGAAAGGAAAAACAACGCAGCAGTTTTTCTTCAACCTTACCTCCATTCCTGGCGAGGAGCTG
ATCTCCGCTGCGGAGCTGCGCATTTTCAGGGACCAAGTTCTCGGAGATGCCAGTACGAGTGGCTTCCACA
GAATTAACATTTACGAGGTGTTCAGGCCAGCTTTGGCCCCCTCCAAAGAGCCTCTAACCAGACTTCTGGA
CACCCGTCTGGTGCANGACTCTCACACGCGCTGGGAAAGCTTCGACGTGGGTTCAGCTGTGGCACGCTGG
GCC
