[The description below was written by a language model from this plasmid's Addgene catalogue record.]
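Description:
ZP27 Bmp2b is a pBluescript II SK phagemid (a backbone of roughly 3 kb) carrying a zebrafish (Danio rerio) bmp2b insert, the bone morphogenetic protein gene also known as swirl (swr). The insert was cloned by restriction digestion between the EcoRI site at its 5′ end and the KpnI site at its 3′ end, and both sites remain intact. The record does not state the insert length or whether it is a full-length cDNA or a partial fragment. The plasmid is maintained in E. coli at high copy number and selected with ampicillin. No feature table is provided, so other standard pBluescript elements are not individually documented for this construct.

Although it is catalogued as a bacterial expression vector, the depositor's note shows that its practical role is as a template for in vitro transcription. The pBluescript polylinker is flanked by opposing T7 and T3 phage promoters, which here also serve as the sequencing primer sites (T7 at the 5′ end, T3 at the 3′ end). Linearising at EcoRI, at the 5′ end of the insert, and transcribing with T3 RNA polymerase from the 3′ side gives a run-off transcript of defined length that, given the recorded orientation, should be antisense to bmp2b mRNA. Such a riboprobe is typically used for in situ hybridisation to visualise bmp2b expression in zebrafish embryos, for example in studies of dorsoventral patterning, although the record labels it only as a "probe" and names no specific application. No eukaryotic promoter, tag or reporter is recorded.
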