Addgene plasmid #16915: ZP27 Bmp2b
Depositing lab: Randall Moon. Depositing organization: University of Washington.
Backbone
  Vector backbone: pBluescript II SK
  Backbone manufacturer: Stratagene
  Backbone size w/o insert (bp): 3000
  Vector type: Bacterial Expression
Growth in bacteria
  Bacterial resistance: Ampicillin, 100 μg/mL
  Growth temperature: 37°C
  Growth strain: DH5alpha
  Copy number: High Copy
Gene/Insert
  Gene/Insert name: BMP2b
  Species: D. rerio (zebrafish)
  Entrez Gene: bmp2b (a.k.a. bmp-2, bmp2, bmp2-4, cb670, swr, zbmp-2, zbmp2)
  Cloning method: Restriction Enzyme; 5′ cloning site EcoRI (not destroyed); 3′ cloning site KpnI (not destroyed)
  Sequencing primers: 5′ T7; 3′ T3
Terms and licenses: Academic/Nonprofit Terms; Industry Terms: Not Available to Industry
Depositor comments: Probe: cut with EcoRI, transcribe with T3 RNA polymerase.
How to cite: ZP27 Bmp2b was a gift from Randall Moon (Addgene plasmid # 16915 ; http://n2t.net/addgene:16915 ; RRID:Addgene_16915)
